LOCUS       Exported 4519 bp ds-DNA circular SYN 13-MAY-2021
DEFINITION  Artificial phase 1 exon to include a spliced T2A-LexA effector into
            a locus of interest through RMCE of MiMIC insertion in an intron
            between coding exons of a gene.
ACCESSION   .
VERSION     .
KEYWORDS    pBS_KS_attB2_SA(1)_T2ALexA
SOURCE      synthetic DNA construct
  ORGANISM  synthetic DNA construct
REFERENCE   1 (bases 1 to 4519)
  AUTHORS   Gnerer JP, Venken KJ, Dierick HA
  TITLE     Gene-specific cell labeling using MiMIC transposons.
  JOURNAL   Nucleic Acids Res. 2015 Apr 30;43(8):e56. doi: 10.1093/nar/gkv113.
            Epub 2015 Feb 20.
  PUBMED    25712101
REFERENCE   2 (bases 1 to 4519)
  AUTHORS   .
  TITLE     Direct Submission
  JOURNAL   Exported May 13, 2021 from SnapGene Server 1.1.58
            http://www.snapgene.com
FEATURES             Location/Qualifiers
     source          1..4519
                     /organism="synthetic DNA construct"
                     /mol_type="other DNA"
     primer_bind     complement(83..100)
                     /label=L4440
                     /note="L4440 vector, forward primer"
     rep_origin      complement(254..842)
                     /direction=LEFT
                     /label=ori
                     /note="high-copy-number ColE1/pMB1/pBR322/pUC origin of
                     replication"
     primer_bind     complement(334..353)
                     /label=pBR322ori-F
                     /note="pBR322 origin, forward primer"
     CDS             complement(1013..1873)
                     /codon_start=1
                     /gene="bla"
                     /product="beta-lactamase"
                     /label=AmpR
                     /note="confers resistance to ampicillin, carbenicillin, and
                     related antibiotics"
                     /translation="MSIQHFRVALIPFFAAFCLPVFAHPETLVKVKDAEDQLGARVGYI
                     ELDLNSGKILESFRPEERFPMMSTFKVLLCGAVLSRIDAGQEQLGRRIHYSQNDLVEYS
                     PVTEKHLTDGMTVRELCSAAITMSDNTAANLLLTTIGGPKELTAFLHNMGDHVTRLDRW
                     EPELNEAIPNDERDTTMPVAMATTLRKLLTGELLTLASRQQLIDWMEADKVAGPLLRSA
                     LPAGWFIADKSGAGERGSRGIIAALGPDGKPSRIVVIYTTGSQATMDERNRQIAEIGAS
                     LIKHW"
     primer_bind     1636..1655
                     /label=Amp-R
                     /note="Ampicillin resistance gene, reverse primer"
     promoter        complement(1874..1978)
                     /gene="bla"
                     /label=AmpR promoter
     rep_origin      complement(2004..2459)
                     /direction=LEFT
                     /label=f1 ori
                     /note="f1 bacteriophage origin of replication; arrow
                     indicates direction of (+) strand synthesis"
     primer_bind     complement(2141..2162)
                     /label=F1ori-F
                     /note="F1 origin, forward primer"
     primer_bind     2353..2372
                     /label=F1ori-R
                     /note="F1 origin, reverse primer"
     primer_bind     2586..2608
                     /label=M13/pUC Forward
                     /note="In lacZ gene"
     primer_bind     2600..2617
                     /label=M13 Forward
                     /note="In lacZ gene. Also called M13-F20 or M13 (-21)
                     Forward"
     primer_bind     2601..2617
                     /label=M13 fwd
                     /note="common sequencing primer, one of multiple similar
                     variants"
     primer_bind     2627..2646
                     /label=T7
                     /note="T7 promoter, forward primer"
     promoter        2627..2645
                     /label=T7 promoter
                     /note="promoter for bacteriophage T7 RNA polymerase"
     protein_bind    2681..2750
                     /label=attB
                     /bound_moiety="phage phi-C31 integrase"
                     /note="attB site for the phi-C31 integrase (Groth et al.,
                     2000)"
     CDS             2919..2972
                     /codon_start=1
                     /product="2A peptide from Thosea asigna virus capsid
                     protein"
                     /label=T2A
                     /note="Eukaryotic ribosomes fail to insert a peptide bond
                     between the Gly and Pro residues, yielding separate
                     polypeptides."
                     /translation="EGRGSLLTCGDVEENPGP"
     CDS             2973..3578
                     /codon_start=1
                     /gene="lexA"
                     /product="E. coli DNA-binding protein that represses genes
                     involved in the SOS response to DNA damage"
                     /label=LexA
                     /note="The N-terminal DNA-binding domain recognizes the
                     16-bp palindromic sequence 5'-CTGTATATATATACAG-3'."
                     /translation="MKALTARQQEVFDLIRDHISQTGMPPTRAEIAQRLGFRSPNAAEE
                     HLKALARKGVIEIVSGASRGIRLLQEEEEGLPLVGRVAAGEPLLAQQHIEGHYQVDPSL
                     FKPNADFLLRVSGMSMKDIGIMDGDLLAVHKTQDVRNGQVVVARIDDEVTVKRLKKQGN
                     KVELLPENSEFKPIVVDLRQQSFTIEGLAVGVIRNGDWL"
     primer_bind     3516..3537
                     /label=LexA
                     /note="LexA DNA binding domain, forward primer"
     primer_bind     complement(4015..4031)
                     /label=SK primer
                     /note="common sequencing primer, one of multiple similar
                     variants"
     primer_bind     complement(4015..4031)
                     /label=pBluescriptSK
                     /note="For pBluescript vector"
     protein_bind    4223..4292
                     /label=attB
                     /bound_moiety="phage phi-C31 integrase"
                     /note="attB site for the phi-C31 integrase (Groth et al.,
                     2000)"
     primer_bind     complement(4332..4352)
                     /label=T3
                     /note="T3 promoter, forward primer"
     promoter        complement(4332..4350)
                     /label=T3 promoter
                     /note="promoter for bacteriophage T3 RNA polymerase"
     primer_bind     complement(4371..4387)
                     /label=M13 rev
                     /note="common sequencing primer, one of multiple similar
                     variants"
     primer_bind     complement(4371..4387)
                     /label=M13 Reverse
                     /note="In lacZ gene. Also called M13-rev"
     primer_bind     complement(4384..4406)
                     /label=M13/pUC Reverse
                     /note="In lacZ gene"
     protein_bind    4395..4411
                     /label=lac operator
                     /bound_moiety="lac repressor encoded by lacI"
                     /note="The lac repressor binds to the lac operator to
                     inhibit transcription in E. coli. This inhibition can be
                     relieved by adding lactose or
                     isopropyl-beta-D-thiogalactopyranoside (IPTG)."
     promoter        complement(4419..4449)
                     /label=lac promoter
                     /note="promoter for the E. coli lac operon"
     protein_bind    4464..4485
                     /label=CAP binding site
                     /bound_moiety="E. coli catabolite activator protein"
                     /note="CAP binding activates transcription in the presence
                     of cAMP."
ORIGIN
        1 gaaacctgtc gtgccagctg cattaatgaa tcggccaacg cgcggggaga ggcggtttgc
       61 gtattgggcg ctcttccgct tcctcgctca ctgactcgct gcgctcggtc gttcggctgc
      121 ggcgagcggt atcagctcac tcaaaggcgg taatacggtt atccacagaa tcaggggata
      181 acgcaggaaa gaacatgtga gcaaaaggcc agcaaaaggc caggaaccgt aaaaaggccg
      241 cgttgctggc gtttttccat aggctccgcc cccctgacga gcatcacaaa aatcgacgct
      301 caagtcagag gtggcgaaac ccgacaggac tataaagata ccaggcgttt ccccctggaa
      361 gctccctcgt gcgctctcct gttccgaccc tgccgcttac cggatacctg tccgcctttc
      421 tcccttcggg aagcgtggcg ctttctcata gctcacgctg taggtatctc agttcggtgt
      481 aggtcgttcg ctccaagctg ggctgtgtgc acgaaccccc cgttcagccc gaccgctgcg
      541 ccttatccgg taactatcgt cttgagtcca acccggtaag acacgactta tcgccactgg
      601 cagcagccac tggtaacagg attagcagag cgaggtatgt aggcggtgct acagagttct
      661 tgaagtggtg gcctaactac ggctacacta gaagaacagt atttggtatc tgcgctctgc
      721 tgaagccagt taccttcgga aaaagagttg gtagctcttg atccggcaaa caaaccaccg
      781 ctggtagcgg tggttttttt gtttgcaagc agcagattac gcgcagaaaa aaaggatctc
      841 aagaagatcc tttgatcttt tctacggggt ctgacgctca gtggaacgaa aactcacgtt
      901 aagggatttt ggtcatgaga ttatcaaaaa ggatcttcac ctagatcctt ttaaattaaa
      961 aatgaagttt taaatcaatc taaagtatat atgagtaaac ttggtctgac agttaccaat
     1021 gcttaatcag tgaggcacct atctcagcga tctgtctatt tcgttcatcc atagttgcct
     1081 gactccccgt cgtgtagata actacgatac gggagggctt accatctggc cccagtgctg
     1141 caatgatacc gcgagaccca cgctcaccgg ctccagattt atcagcaata aaccagccag
     1201 ccggaagggc cgagcgcaga agtggtcctg caactttatc cgcctccatc cagtctatta
     1261 attgttgccg ggaagctaga gtaagtagtt cgccagttaa tagtttgcgc aacgttgttg
     1321 ccattgctac aggcatcgtg gtgtcacgct cgtcgtttgg tatggcttca ttcagctccg
     1381 gttcccaacg atcaaggcga gttacatgat cccccatgtt gtgcaaaaaa gcggttagct
     1441 ccttcggtcc tccgatcgtt gtcagaagta agttggccgc agtgttatca ctcatggtta
     1501 tggcagcact gcataattct cttactgtca tgccatccgt aagatgcttt tctgtgactg
     1561 gtgagtactc aaccaagtca ttctgagaat agtgtatgcg gcgaccgagt tgctcttgcc
     1621 cggcgtcaat acgggataat accgcgccac atagcagaac tttaaaagtg ctcatcattg
     1681 gaaaacgttc ttcggggcga aaactctcaa ggatcttacc gctgttgaga tccagttcga
     1741 tgtaacccac tcgtgcaccc aactgatctt cagcatcttt tactttcacc agcgtttctg
     1801 ggtgagcaaa aacaggaagg caaaatgccg caaaaaaggg aataagggcg acacggaaat
     1861 gttgaatact catactcttc ctttttcaat attattgaag catttatcag ggttattgtc
     1921 tcatgagcgg atacatattt gaatgtattt agaaaaataa acaaataggg gttccgcgca
     1981 catttccccg aaaagtgcca cctaaattgt aagcgttaat attttgttaa aattcgcgtt
     2041 aaatttttgt taaatcagct cattttttaa ccaataggcc gaaatcggca aaatccctta
     2101 taaatcaaaa gaatagaccg agatagggtt gagtgttgtt ccagtttgga acaagagtcc
     2161 actattaaag aacgtggact ccaacgtcaa aggnnnnnnn nnnnnnnnnn nnnnnnnnnn
     2221 nnnnnnnnnn nnnnnnnnnn nntnnnnnnn nnnnnnnnnn nnnnnnnnnn nnnnnnnnnn
     2281 nnnnnnnnnn nnnnnnnnnn nnnnnnnnnn nnnnnnnnnn nnnnnnnnnn nnnngnnnnn
     2341 nnnnnnnnnn nnnnnnnnnn nnnnnnnnnn nnnnnnnnnn nnnnnnnnnn nnnnnnnnnn
     2401 nnnnnnnnnn nnnnnnnnnn nnnnnnnnnn nnnnnnnnnn nnnnnnnnnn nnnnnnnnnc
     2461 ccattcgcca ttcaggctgc gcaactgttg ggaagggcga tcggtgcggg cctcttcgct
     2521 attacgccag ctggcgaaag ggggatgtgc tgcaaggcga ttaagttggg taacgccagg
     2581 gttttcccag tcacgacgtt gtaaaacgac ggccagtgag cgcgcgtaat acgactcact
     2641 atagggcgaa ttggagctcg ctagcgatgt aggtcacggt ctcgaagccg cggtgcgggt
     2701 gccagggcgt gcccttgggc tccccgggcg cgtactccac ctcacccatc tggtccatca
     2761 tgatggtcga ctctagaagt cgatccaaca tggcgacttg tcccatcccc ggcatgttta
     2821 aatatactaa ttattcttga actaatttta atcaaccgat ttatctctct tccgcaggtg
     2881 gcggaggttc cggtggaagc ggaggtagcg gcggatccga aggacgcgga agcctgttga
     2941 cgtgcggaga tgtggaagag aatccaggac cgatgaaagc gttaacggcc aggcaacaag
     3001 aggtgtttga tctcatccgt gatcacatca gccagacagg tatgccgccg acgcgtgcgg
     3061 aaatcgcgca gcgtttgggg ttccgttccc caaacgcggc tgaagaacat ctgaaggcgc
     3121 tggcacgcaa aggcgttatt gaaattgttt ccggcgcatc acgcgggatt cgtctgttgc
     3181 aggaagagga agaagggttg ccgctggtag gtcgtgtggc tgccggtgaa ccacttctgg
     3241 cgcaacagca tattgaaggt cattatcagg tcgatccttc cttattcaag ccgaatgctg
     3301 atttcctgct gcgcgtcagc gggatgtcga tgaaagatat cggcattatg gatggtgact
     3361 tgctggcagt gcataaaact caggatgtac gtaacggtca ggtcgttgtc gcacgtattg
     3421 atgacgaggt taccgttaag cgcctgaaaa aacagggcaa taaagtcgaa ctgttgccag
     3481 aaaatagcga gtttaaacca attgtcgtag atcttcgtca gcagagcttc accattgaag
     3541 ggctggcggt tggggttatt cgcaacggcg actggctggg atctccggcc gacgccctgg
     3601 acgacttcga cctggacatg ctgccggccg acgccctgga cgacttcgac ctggacatgc
     3661 tgccggccga cgccctggac gacttcgacc tggacatgct gccggggtaa ctaagtaagg
     3721 atctagacat gataagatac attgatgagt ttggacaaag cttatcgata ccgtcgacta
     3781 aagccaaata gaaaattatt cagttcctgg cttaagtttt taaaagtgat attatttatt
     3841 tggttgtaac caaccaaaag aatgtaaata actaatacat aattatgtta gttttaagtt
     3901 agcaacaaat tgattttagc tatattagct acttggttaa taaatagaat atatttattt
     3961 aaagataatt gcgtttttat tgtcagggag tgagtttgct taaaaactcg tttagatcca
     4021 ctagttctag agcggccgga tccggaggta gcggtggaag cggaggttcc ggaggtaagt
     4081 tattgaacaa tggcatcaaa tgccttcatc atcactaccc tttagccctt aagaccccac
     4141 aatgacctta cccactcaga gaaaaaagta aatatgaaag cccatttgaa cttctaagct
     4201 tgtcgaccat catgatggac cagatgggtg aggtggagta cgcgcccggg gagcccaagg
     4261 gcacgccctg gcacccgcac cgcggcttcg agaccgtgac ctacatcatg catggtaccc
     4321 agcttttgtt ccctttagtg agggttaatt gcgcgcttgg cgtaatcatg gtcatagctg
     4381 tttcctgtgt gaaattgtta tccgctcaca attccacaca acatacgagc cgggagcata
     4441 aagtgtaaag cctggggtgc ctaatgagtg agctaactca cattaattgc gttgcgctca
     4501 ctgcccgctt tccagtcgg
//
