[The description below was written by a language model from this plasmid's Addgene catalogue record and the feature table of its GenBank file.]
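Description:
pBS_KS_attB2_SA(1)_T2ALexA is a 4.5 kb pBluescript KS-derived donor plasmid for recombinase-mediated cassette exchange (RMCE) into MiMIC transposon insertions. It is built on the pBS-KS-attB-1-2-PT-SA-SD-1 backbone. In E. coli it replicates from a high-copy ColE1/pUC origin and is selected with ampicillin through the bla gene. An f1 origin and the usual pBluescript elements (T7 and T3 promoters, M13 primer sites, lac promoter/operator remnants) flank the cloning region.

The payload lies between two phiC31 integrase attB sites. These allow phiC31 integrase to swap the intervening cassette for the one carried by a genomic MiMIC element. According to the name and stated purpose, the cassette is an artificial exon in reading phase 1 that begins with a splice acceptor, although the feature table does not annotate the acceptor itself. Annotated downstream are a T2A peptide coding sequence fused in frame to LexA. The annotated LexA segment covers about 600 bp of the roughly 1.1 kb insert. The remaining sequence before the second attB site is unannotated, so the record does not state whether an activation domain or terminator is present.

When the cassette is exchanged into a MiMIC insertion in an intron between coding exons, the artificial exon is spliced into the host gene's transcript. Ribosomal skipping at T2A then releases the LexA effector as a separate polypeptide. LexA is therefore expressed under the endogenous regulation of the trapped gene, with no promoter of its own. The associated work concerns gene-specific cell labeling, in which such a driver would report or manipulate the cells that express the gene. The phase designation indicates that this version suits introns of one particular reading phase.
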