Addgene plasmid #125221: pBS_KS_attB2_SA(1)_T2ALexA
Purpose: Artificial phase 1 exon to include a spliced T2A-LexA effector into a locus of interest through RMCE of MiMIC insertion in an intron between coding exons of a gene
Depositing lab: Herman Dierick. Depositing organization: Baylor College of Medicine. Publication: Gene-specific cell labeling using MiMIC transposons. Gnerer JP, Venken KJ, Dierick HA. Nucleic Acids Res. 2015 Apr 30;43(8):e56. doi: 10.1093/nar/gkv113. Epub 2015 Feb 20. PubMed 25712101.
Backbone
  Vector backbone: pBS-KS-attB-1-2-PT-SA-SD-1
  Backbone manufacturer: Koen Venken
  Vector type: Other
Growth in bacteria
  Bacterial resistance: Ampicillin, 100 μg/mL
  Growth temperature: 37°C
  Growth strain: DH5alpha
  Copy number: High Copy
Gene/Insert
  Gene/Insert name: LexA
  Insert size (bp): 1120
  Tag / fusion protein: T2A (N terminal on insert)
  Cloning method: Restriction Enzyme; 5′ cloning site Unknown (unknown if destroyed)
Terms and licenses: Academic/Nonprofit Terms; Industry Terms: Not Available to Industry
How to cite: pBS_KS_attB2_SA(1)_T2ALexA was a gift from Herman Dierick (Addgene plasmid # 125221 ; http://n2t.net/addgene:125221 ; RRID:Addgene_125221)
